>Addgene plasmid #202004 | LV | addgene full sequence | sequence record 401804 | Addgene NGS Result
TCGACGGATCGGGAGATCTCCCGATCCCCTATGGTGCACTCTCAGTACAATCTGCTCTGATGCCGCATAG
TTAAGCCAGTATCTGCTCCCTGCTTGTGTGTTGGAGGTCGCTGAGTAGTGCGCGAGCAAAATTTAAGCTA
CAACAAGGCAAGGCTTGACCGACAATTGCATGAAGAATCTGCTTAGGGTTAGGCGTTTTGCGCTGCTTCG
CGATGTACGGGCCAGATATACGCGTTGACATTGATTATTGACTAGTTATTAATAGTAATCAATTACGGGG
TCATTAGTTCATAGCCCATATATGGAGTTCCGCGTTACATAACTTACGGTAAATGGCCCGCCTGGCTGAC
CGCCCAACGACCCCCGCCCATTGACGTCAATAATGACGTATGTTCCCATAGTAACGCCAATAGGGACTTT
CCATTGACGTCAATGGGTGGAGTATTTACGGTAAACTGCCCACTTGGCAGTACATCAAGTGTATCATATG
CCAAGTACGCCCCCTATTGACGTCAATGACGGTAAATGGCCCGCCTGGCATTATGCCCAGTACATGACCT
TATGGGACTTTCCTACTTGGCAGTACATCTACGTATTAGTCATCGCTATTACCATGGTGATGCGGTTTTG
GCAGTACATCAATGGGCGTGGATAGCGGTTTGACTCACGGGGATTTCCAAGTCTCCACCCCATTGACGTC
AATGGGAGTTTGTTTTGGCACCAAAATCAACGGGACTTTCCAAAATGTCGTAACAACTCCGCCCCATTGA
CGCAAATGGGCGGTAGGCGTGTACGGTGGGAGGTCTATATAAGCAGCGCGTTTTGCCTGTACTGGGTCTC
TCTGGTTAGACCAGATCTGAGCCTGGGAGCTCTCTGGCTAACTAGGGAACCCACTGCTTAAGCCTCAATA
AAGCTTGCCTTGAGTGCTTCAAGTAGTGTGTGCCCGTCTGTTGTGTGACTCTGGTAACTAGAGATCCCTC
AGACCCTTTTAGTCAGTGTGGAAAATCTCTAGCAGTGGCGCCCGAACAGGGACTTGAAAGCGAAAGGGAA
ACCAGAGGAGCTCTCTCGACGCAGGACTCGGCTTGCTGAAGCGCGCACGGCAAGAGGCGAGGGGCGGCGA
CTGGTGAGTACGCCAAAAATTTTGACTAGCGGAGGCTAGAAGGAGAGAGATGGGTGCGAGAGCGTCAGTA
TTAAGCGGGGGAGAATTAGATCGCGATGGGAAAAAATTCGGTTAAGGCCAGGGGGAAAGAAAAAATATAA
ATTAAAACATATAGTATGGGCAAGCAGGGAGCTAGAACGATTCGCAGTTAATCCTGGCCTGTTAGAAACA
TCAGAAGGCTGTAGACAAATACTGGGACAGCTACAACCATCCCTTCAGACAGGATCAGAAGAACTTAGAT
CATTATATAATACAGTAGCAACCCTCTATTGTGTGCATCAAAGGATAGAGATAAAAGACACCAAGGAAGC
TTTAGACAAGATAGAGGAAGAGCAAAACAAAAGTAAGACCACCGCACAGCAAGCGGCCGGCCGCTGATCT
TCAGACCTGGAGGAGGAGATATGAGGGACAATTGGAGAAGTGAATTATATAAATATAAAGTAGTAAAAAT
TGAACCATTAGGAGTAGCACCCACCAAGGCAAAGAGAAGAGTGGTGCAGAGAGAAAAAAGAGCAGTGGGA
ATAGGAGCTTTGTTCCTTGGGTTCTTGGGAGCAGCAGGAAGCACTATGGGCGCAGCGTCAATGACGCTGA
CGGTACAGGCCAGACAATTATTGTCTGGTATAGTGCAGCAGCAGAACAATTTGCTGAGGGCTATTGAGGC
GCAACAGCATCTGTTGCAACTCACAGTCTGGGGCATCAAGCAGCTCCAGGCAAGAATCCTGGCTGTGGAA
AGATACCTAAAGGATCAACAGCTCCTGGGGATTTGGGGTTGCTCTGGAAAACTCATTTGCACCACTGCTG
TGCCTTGGAATGCTAGTTGGAGTAATAAATCTCTGGAACAGATTTGGAATCACACGACCTGGATGGAGTG
GGACAGAGAAATTAACAATTACACAAGCTTAATACACTCCTTAATTGAAGAATCGCAAAACCAGCAAGAA
AAGAATGAACAAGAATTATTGGAATTAGATAAATGGGCAAGTTTGTGGAATTGGTTTAACATAACAAATT
GGCTGTGGTATATAAAATTATTCATAATGATAGTAGGAGGCTTGGTAGGTTTAAGAATAGTTTTTGCTGT
ACTTTCTATAGTGAATAGAGTTAGGCAGGGATATTCACCATTATCGTTTCAGACCCACCTCCCAACCCCG
AGGGGACCCGACAGGCCCGAAGGAATAGAAGAAGAAGGTGGAGAGAGAGACAGAGACAGATCCATTCGAT
TAGTGAACGGATCGGCACTGCGTGCGCCAATTCTGCAGACAAATGGCAGTATTCATCCACAATTTTAAAA
GAAAAGGGGGGATTGGGGGGTACAGTGCAGGGGAAAGAATAGTAGACATAATAGCAACAGACATACAAAC
TAAAGAATTACAAAAACAAATTACAAAAATTCAAAATTTTCGGGTTTATTACAGGGACAGCAGAGATCCA
GTTTGGTTAGTACCGGGCCCGGGTCGACTAGTGATCAGTGTGAGGGAGTGTAAAGCTGGTTTAAACGTTG
TTGTTTGGGGTTGAATTACTCTTCTAGACCGCGGCGCGCCCGATAATCAACCTCTGGATTACAAAATTTG
TGAAAGATTGACTGGTATTCTTAACTATGTTGCTCCTTTTACGCTATGTGGATACGCTGCTTTAATGCCT
TTGTATCATGCTATTGCTTCCCGTATGGCTTTCATTTTCTCCTCCTTGTATAAATCCTGGTTGCTGTCTC
TTTATGAGGAGTTGTGGCCCGTTGTCAGGCAACGTGGCGTGGTGTGCACTGTGTTTGCTGACGCAACCCC
CACTGGTTGGGGCATTGCCACCACCTGTCAGCTCCTTTCCGGGACTTTCGCTTTCCCCCTCCCTATTGCC
ACGGCGGAACTCATCGCCGCCTGCCTTGCCCGCTGCTGGACAGGGGCTCGGCTGTTGGGCACTGACAATT
CCGTGGTGTTGTCGGGGAAATCATCGTCCTTTCCTTGGCTGCTCGCCTGTGTTGCCACCTGGATTCTGCG
CGGGACGTCCTTCTGCTACGTCCCTTCGGCCCTCAATCCAGCGGACCTTCCTTCCCGCGGCCTGCTGCCG
GCTCTGCGGCCTCTTCCGCGTCTTCGCCTTCGCCCTCAGACGAGTCGGATCTCCCTTTGGGCCGCCTCCC
CGCATCGATACCGTCGACCTCGATCGAGACCTAGAAAAACATGGAGCAATCACAAGTAGCAATACAGCAG
CTACCAATGCTGATTGTGCCTGGCTAGAAGCACAAGAGGAGGAGGAGGTGGGTTTTCCAGTCACACCTCA
GGTACCTTTAAGACCAATGACTTACAAGGCAGCTGTAGATCTTAGCCACTTTTTAAAAGAAAAGGGGGGA
CTGGAAGGGCTAATTCACTCCCAACGAAGACAAGATATCCTTGATCTGTGGATCTACCACACACAAGGCT
ACTTCCCTGATTGGCAGAACTACACACCAGGGCCAGGGATCAGATATCCACTGACCTTTGGATGGTGCTA
CAAGCTAGTACCAGTTGAGCAAGAGAAGGTAGAAGAAGCCAATGAAGGAGAGAACACCCGCTTGTTACAC
CCTGTGAGCCTGCATGGGATGGATGACCCGGAGAGAGAAGTATTAGAGTGGAGGTTTGACAGCCGCCTAG
CATTTCATCACATGGCCCGAGAGCTGCATCCGGACTGTACTGGGTCTCTCTGGTTAGACCAGATCTGAGC
CTGGGAGCTCTCTGGCTAACTAGGGAACCCACTGCTTAAGCCTCAATAAAGCTTGCCTTGAGTGCTTCAA
GTAGTGTGTGCCCGTCTGTTGTGTGACTCTGGTAACTAGAGATCCCTCAGACCCTTTTAGTCAGTGTGGA
AAATCTCTAGCAGCATGTGAGCAAAAGGCCAGCAAAAGGCCAGGAACCGTAAAAAGGCCGCGTTGCTGGC
GTTTTTCCATAGGCTCCGCCCCCCTGACGAGCATCACAAAAATCGACGCTCAAGTCAGAGGTGGCGAAAC
CCGACAGGACTATAAAGATACCAGGCGTTTCCCCCTGGAAGCTCCCTCGTGCGCTCTCCTGTTCCGACCC
TGCCGCTTACCGGATACCTGTCCGCCTTTCTCCCTTCGGGAAGCGTGGCGCTTTCTCATAGCTCACGCTG
TAGGTATCTCAGTTCGGTGTAGGTCGTTCGCTCCAAGCTGGGCTGTGTGCACGAACCCCCCGTTCAGCCC
GACCGCTGCGCCTTATCCGGTAACTATCGTCTTGAGTCCAACCCGGTAAGACACGACTTATCGCCACTGG
CAGCAGCCACTGGTAACAGGATTAGCAGAGCGAGGTATGTAGGCGGTGCTACAGAGTTCTTGAAGTGGTG
GCCTAACTACGGCTACACTAGAAGAACAGTATTTGGTATCTGCGCTCTGCTGAAGCCAGTTACCTTCGGA
AAAAGAGTTGGTAGCTCTTGATCCGGCAAACAAACCACCGCTGGTAGCGGTGGTTTTTTTGTTTGCAAGC
AGCAGATTACGCGCAGAAAAAAAGGATCTCAAGAAGATCCTTTGATCTTTTCTACGGGGTCTGACGCTCA
GTGGAACGAAAACTCACGTTAAGGGATTTTGGTCATGAGATTATCAAAAAGGATCTTCACCTAGATCCTT
TTAAATTAAAAATGAAGTTTTAAATCAATCTAAAGTATATATGAGTAAACTTGGTCTGACAGTTACCAAT
GCTTAATCAGTGAGGCACCTATCTCAGCGATCTGTCTATTTCGTTCATCCATAGTTGCCTGACTCCCCGT
CGTGTAGATAACTACGATACGGGAGGGCTTACCATCTGGCCCCAGTGCTGCAATGATACCGCGAGACCCA
CGCTCACCGGCTCCAGATTTATCAGCAATAAACCAGCCAGCCGGAAGGGCCGAGCGCAGAAGTGGTCCTG
CAACTTTATCCGCCTCCATCCAGTCTATTAATTGTTGCCGGGAAGCTAGAGTAAGTAGTTCGCCAGTTAA
TAGTTTGCGCAACGTTGTTGCCATTGCTACAGGCATCGTGGTGTCACGCTCGTCGTTTGGTATGGCTTCA
TTCAGCTCCGGTTCCCAACGATCAAGGCGAGTTACATGATCCCCCATGTTGTGCAAAAAAGCGGTTAGCT
CCTTCGGTCCTCCGATCGTTGTCAGAAGTAAGTTGGCCGCAGTGTTATCACTCATGGTTATGGCAGCACT
GCATAATTCTCTTACTGTCATGCCATCCGTAAGATGCTTTTCTGTGACTGGTGAGTACTCAACCAAGTCA
TTCTGAGAATAGTGTATGCGGCGACCGAGTTGCTCTTGCCCGGCGTCAATACGGGATAATACCGCGCCAC
ATAGCAGAACTTTAAAAGTGCTCATCATTGGAAAACGTTCTTCGGGGCGAAAACTCTCAAGGATCTTACC
GCTGTTGAGATCCAGTTCGATGTAACCCACTCGTGCACCCAACTGATCTTCAGCATCTTTTACTTTCACC
AGCGTTTCTGGGTGAGCAAAAACAGGAAGGCAAAATGCCGCAAAAAAGGGAATAAGGGCGACACGGAAAT
GTTGAATACTCATACTCTTCCTTTTTCAATATTATTGAAGCATTTATCAGGGTTATTGTCTCATGAGCGG
ATACATATTTGAATGTATTTAGAAAAATAAACAAATAGGGGTTCCGCGCACATTTCCCCGAAAAGTGCCA
CCTGACG
Features (pLannotate 1.2.2; 16 found; start..end, strand, type, name):
     30..82      -  misc_feature   bom (fragment): basis of mobility region from pBR322
    237..616     +  enhancer       CMV enhancer: human cytomegalovirus immediate early enhancer
    617..816     +  promoter       CMV promoter: human cytomegalovirus (CMV) immediate early promoter
    834..1014    +  LTR            5' LTR (truncated): truncated 5' long terminal repeat (LTR) from HIV-1
   1061..1186    +  misc_feature   HIV-1 Ψ: packaging signal of human immunodeficiency virus type 1
   1170..1508    +  CDS            HIV-1 gag (fragment): gag protein from human immunodeficiency virus 1; gag
   1683..1916    +  misc_feature   RRE: The Rev response element (RRE) of HIV-1 allows for Rev-dependent mRNA export from the nucleus to the cytoplasm.
   2293..2393    +  CDS            Rev (fragment): human immunodeficiency virus 1 (HIV-1) Rev protein; rev; enhances nuclear export of unspliced and incompletely spliced viral mRNAs
   2443..2560    +  misc_feature   cPPT/CTS: central polypurine tract and central termination sequence of HIV-1
   2705..3293    +  misc_feature   WPRE: woodchuck hepatitis virus posttranscriptional regulatory element
   3294..3313    +  misc_feature   MCS (fragment): pBluescript multiple cloning site
   3315..3815    +  CDS            nef (fragment): NEF_HV1LA - Experimental evidence at protein level: Swiss-Prot protein existence level 1. Extracellular Nef protein targets CD4(+) T-lymphocytes for apoptosis by interacting with CXCR4 surface receptors. From Human immunodeficiency virus type 1 group M subtype B (isolate Lai) (HIV-1).
   3822..4002    +  LTR            5' LTR (truncated): truncated 5' long terminal repeat (LTR) from HIV-1
   4064..4652    -  rep_origin     ori: high-copy-number ColE1/pMB1/pBR322/pUC origin of replication
   4823..5683    -  CDS            AmpR: β-lactamase; bla; confers resistance to ampicillin, carbenicillin, and related antibiotics
   5684..5788    -  promoter       AmpR promoter: bla
