[The description below was written by a language model from this plasmid's Addgene catalogue record and pLannotate feature annotations shown in this document.]
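Description:
LV is an empty HIV-1-based lentiviral transfer backbone of about 5.8 kb, deposited as a starting vector into which expression cassettes can be cloned. It is propagated in E. coli through a high-copy ColE1/pUC-type origin and selected with ampicillin via the β-lactamase gene and its native promoter. A fragment of the pBR322 bom region is also present. The recorded growth strain is a recombination-deficient one, as is commonly chosen for plasmids carrying repeated LTR sequences.

The viral portion follows the layout of a Tat-independent transfer vector. A CMV immediate early enhancer and promoter sit directly upstream of a truncated 5' LTR, so genomic RNA is transcribed from CMV in packaging cells. Downstream are the Ψ packaging signal running into a short gag fragment, the Rev response element for Rev-dependent nuclear export of the unspliced genome, and the cPPT/CTS, which aids nuclear import and transduction efficiency. A WPRE follows, positioned to raise expression of any transcript cloned upstream of it. After a short polylinker remnant and a region annotated as a nef fragment (sequence that normally overlaps the 3' LTR U3 region) comes a second truncated LTR, which the annotation software labels as a 5' LTR although it occupies the 3' position. The table does not establish whether the 3' LTR carries a self-inactivating U3 deletion.

No internal promoter, transgene, reporter or mammalian selection marker is annotated between the cPPT and the WPRE, consistent with the empty-backbone description, so users must supply both promoter and insert. The record does not specify the cloning sites. Virus production would need packaging and envelope functions supplied in trans.
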