Addgene plasmid #202004: LV
Purpose: (Empty Backbone) Empty lenti backbone
Depositing lab: Nikhil Joshi. Depositing organization: Yale University. Publication: Neoantigen-driven B cell and CD4 T follicular helper cell collaboration promotes anti-tumor CD8 T cell responses. Cui C, Wang J, Fagerberg E, Chen PM, Connolly KA, Damo M, Cheung JF, Mao T, Askari AS, Chen S, Fitzgerald B, Foster GG, Eisenbarth SC, Zhao H, Craft J, Joshi NS. Cell. 2021 Dec 9;184(25):6101-6118.e13. doi: 10.1016/j.cell.2021.11.007. Epub 2021 Nov 30. PubMed 34852236.
Backbone
  Vector backbone: Lenti backbone
  Backbone size (bp): 5818
  Vector type: Lentiviral
Growth in bacteria
  Bacterial resistance: Ampicillin, 100 μg/mL
  Growth temperature: 37°C
  Growth strain: NEB Stable
  Copy number: Unknown
Resource information
  A portion of this plasmid was derived from a plasmid made by: Nikhil Joshi lab. Joshi et al., 2015, Immunity 43, 579–590
Terms and licenses: Academic/Nonprofit Terms; Industry Terms: Not Available to Industry
How to cite: LV was a gift from Nikhil Joshi (Addgene plasmid # 202004 ; http://n2t.net/addgene:202004 ; RRID:Addgene_202004)
